Addgene plasmid #67053: pCellFree_G03 IL2
Purpose: Standard for cell-free expression benchmarking.
Depositing lab: Kirill Alexandrov. Depositing organization: University of Queensland. Publication: Performance benchmarking of four cell-free protein expression systems. Gagoski D, Polinkovsky ME, Mureev S, Kunert A, Johnston W, Gambin Y, Alexandrov K. Biotechnol Bioeng. 2015 Aug 24. doi: 10.1002/bit.25814. PubMed 26301602.
Backbone
  Vector backbone: pCellFree_G03
  Vector type: Cell-free expression
Growth in bacteria
  Bacterial resistance: Ampicillin, 100 μg/mL
  Growth temperature: 37°C
  Growth strain: DH5alpha
  Copy number: High Copy
Gene/Insert
  Gene/Insert name: IL2 (alt name: interleukin 2)
  Species: H. sapiens (human)
  Entrez Gene: IL2 (a.k.a. IL-2, TCGF, lymphokine)
  Promoter: T7
  Tag / fusion protein: His (N terminal on backbone); EGFP (N terminal on backbone)
  Cloning method: Gateway Cloning
  Sequencing primers: 5′ EGFP-C; 3′ T7 terminal
Terms and licenses: Academic/Nonprofit Terms; Industry Terms: Not Available to Industry
How to cite: pCellFree_G03 IL2 was a gift from Kirill Alexandrov (Addgene plasmid # 67053 ; http://n2t.net/addgene:67053 ; RRID:Addgene_67053)
