[The description below was written by a language model from this plasmid's Addgene catalogue record and the feature table of its GenBank file.]
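Description:
pCellFree_G03 IL2 is a cell-free expression plasmid carrying the human interleukin 2 (IL2) open reading frame in the pCellFree_G03 Gateway backbone. It is maintained in E. coli as a high-copy plasmid under ampicillin selection. The record does not name the origin of replication. Transcription is driven by a T7 promoter, so the template is read by bacteriophage T7 RNA polymerase in coupled transcription–translation reactions. The backbone supplies N-terminal His and EGFP tags, giving a His-EGFP-IL2 fusion that can be followed by fluorescence and captured by metal-affinity methods.

The available sequence record is only an 869 bp partial read covering the insert junctions, not the full plasmid, so the promoter, tags, resistance gene and any translation-leader elements are known only from the catalogue fields. Within this segment, a human rhinovirus 3C/PreScission protease recognition site lies immediately upstream of attB1, which would allow the N-terminal tags to be cleaved from the IL2 portion. The insert sits between attB1 and attB2, the sites left after Gateway recombination. It begins with the annotated native IL-2 signal sequence, which suggests that the precursor coding sequence was cloned rather than only the mature cytokine. A T7 terminator follows downstream of attB2 to end transcription.

The plasmid was deposited as a standard for benchmarking cell-free protein expression. It serves as one test protein for comparing the yield and product quality of different cell-free systems, with the EGFP fusion providing a convenient readout.
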