LOCUS       Exported 869 bp ds-DNA linear SYN 02-JUN-2021
DEFINITION  Standard for cell-free expression benchmarking..
ACCESSION   .
VERSION     .
KEYWORDS    pCellFree_G03 IL2
SOURCE      synthetic DNA construct
  ORGANISM  synthetic DNA construct
REFERENCE   1 (bases 1 to 869)
  AUTHORS   Gagoski D, Polinkovsky ME, Mureev S, Kunert A, Johnston W, Gambin Y,
            Alexandrov K
  TITLE     Performance benchmarking of four cell-free protein expression
            systems.
  JOURNAL   Biotechnol Bioeng. 2015 Aug 24. doi: 10.1002/bit.25814.
  PUBMED    26301602
REFERENCE   2 (bases 1 to 869)
  AUTHORS   .
  TITLE     Direct Submission
  JOURNAL   Exported Jun 2, 2021 from SnapGene Server 1.1.58
            http://www.snapgene.com
FEATURES             Location/Qualifiers
     source          1..869
                     /organism="synthetic DNA construct"
                     /mol_type="other DNA"
     CDS             16..39
                     /codon_start=1
                     /product="recognition and cleavage site for human
                     rhinovirus 3C and PreScission proteases"
                     /label=HRV 3C site
                     /translation="LEVLFQGP"
     protein_bind    40..64
                     /gene="mutant version of attB"
                     /label=attB1
                     /bound_moiety="BP Clonase(TM)"
                     /note="recombination site for the Gateway(R) BP reaction"
     sig_peptide     64..123
                     /product="human interleukin-2 signal sequence"
                     /label=IL-2 signal sequence
     protein_bind    complement(524..548)
                     /gene="mutant version of attB"
                     /label=attB2
                     /bound_moiety="BP Clonase(TM)"
                     /note="recombination site for the Gateway(R) BP reaction"
     terminator      772..818
                     /label=T7 terminator
                     /note="transcription terminator for bacteriophage T7 RNA
                     polymerase"
ORIGIN
        1 gacgagctat acaagctgga ggtgctcttc cagggtccga caagtttgta caaaaaagtt
       61 ggcatgtaca ggatgcaact cctgtcttgc attgcactaa gtcttgcact tgtcacaaac
      121 agtnnnnnnn nnnnnnnnnn nnnnnnnnnn nnnnnnnnnn nnnnnnnnnn nnnnnnnnnn
      181 nnnnnnnnnn nnnnnnnnnn nnnnnnnnnn nnnnnnnnnn nnnnnnnnnn nnnnnnnnnn
      241 nnnnnnnnnn nnnnnnnnnn nnnnnnnnnn nnnnnnnnnn nnnnnnnnnn nnnnnnnnnn
      301 nnnnnnnnnn nnnnnnnnnn nnnnnnnnnn nnnnnnnnnn nnnnnnnnnn nnnnnnnnnn
      361 nnnnnnnnnn nnnnnnnnnn nnnnnnnnnn nnnnnnnnnn nnnnnnnnnn nnnnnnnnnn
      421 nnnnnnnnnn nnnnnnnnnn nnnnnnnnnn nnnnnnnnnn nnnnnnnnnn nnnnnnnnnn
      481 nnnnnnnnnn nnnnnnnnnn nnnnnnnnnn nnnnnnnnnn nntgcccaac tttcttgtac
      541 aaagtggtgt aagcggccgc cctcctcctc ctttcttgtt cctttcacgt cgccttctcg
      601 gttgtagctg gcagacgacg agtcttactt ttacgtgtac ttctctatag atgatgtatg
      661 atctctctgc atgcgtgttc gtgcatgtgt ccgtgtgttg ggtacgcgtg gtaccctgca
      721 ggaaggaagc tgagttggct gctgccaccg ctgagcaata actagtaatt actagcataa
      781 ccccttgggg cctctaaacg ggtcttgagg gggttttttg ctgaaaggag gacagctgat
      841 gattgtcatg cttgccatct gttttcttg
//
