>Addgene plasmid #67053 | pCellFree_G03 IL2 | addgene partial sequence | sequence record 118883 | EGFP-N 5'-CGTCGCCGTCCAGCTCGACCAG-3'
GCTGTGCCGTGGTGATGGTGGTGATGGTGGTGACCAGAGGTGCCCATGGTTTCACTTACGTGTTTAATGT
CTTTACAGACTTTATACATTACTGTCATGGTTAAATAAAATAAAATAAAATAAAATAAAATAAAATAAAA
TAAAATAAAATAAAATAAAATAAACTTAAGATGTCCCTATAGTGAGTCGTATTAGACGTCAGGTGGCACT
TTTCGGGGAAATGTGCGCGGAACCCCTATTTGTTTATTTTTCTAAATACATTCAAATATGTATCCGCTCA
TGAGACAATAACCCTGATAAATGCTTCAATAATATTGAAAAAGGAAGAGTATGAGTATTCAACATTTCCG
TGTCGCCCTTATTCCCTTTTTTGCGGCATTTTGCCTTCCTGTTTTTGCTCACCCAGAAACGCTGGTGAAA
GTAAAAGATGCTGAAGATCAGTTGGGTGCACGAGTGGGTTACATCGAACTGGATCTCAACAGCGGTAAGA
TCCTTGAGAGTTTTCGCCCCGAAGAACGTTTTCCAATGATGAGCACTTTTAAAGTTCTGCTATGTGGCGC
GGTATTATCCCGTATTGACGCCGGGCAAGAGCAACTCGGTCGCCGCATACACTATTCTCAGAATGACTTG
GTTGAGTACTCACCAGTCACAGAAAAGCATCTTACGGATGGCATGACAGTAAGAGAATTATGCAGTGCTG
CCATAACCATGAGTGATAACACTGCGGCCAACTTACTTCTGACAACGATCGGAGGACCGAAGGAGCTAAC
CGC
