>Addgene plasmid #67053 | pCellFree_G03 IL2 | addgene partial sequence | sequence record 119844 | T7term 5'-GCTAGTTATTGCTCAGCGG-3'
GGTACCACGCGTACCCAACACACGGACACATGCACGAACACGCATGCAGAGAGATCATACATCATCTATA
GAGAAGTACACGTAAAAGTAAGACTCGTCGTCTGCCAGCTACAACCGAGAAGGCGACGTGAAAGGAACAA
GAAAGGAGGAGGAGGGCGGCCGCTTACACCACTTTGTACAAGAAAGTTGGGCA
[399 nt withheld, positions 194-592]
ACTGTTTGTGACAAGTGCAAGACTTAGTGCAATGCAAGACAGGAGTTGCATCCTGTACATGCCAACTTTT
TTGTACAAACTTGTCGGACCCTGGAAGAGCACCTCCAGCTTGTATAGCTCGTCCATGCCGAGAGTGATCC
CGGCGGCGGTCACGAACTCCAGCAGGACCATGTGATCGCGCTTCTCGTTGGGGTCTTTGCTCAGGGCGGA
CTGGGTGCTCAGGTAGTGGTTGTCGGGCAGCAGCACGGGGCCGTCGCCGATGGGGGTGTTCTGCTGGTAG
TGGTCGGCGAGCTGCACGCTGCCGTCCTCGATGTTGTGGCGGATCTTGAAGTTCACCTTGATGCCGTTCT
TCTGCTTGTCGGCCATGATA
